Addgene plasmid #199757: pAG306-pTet07-leuYFP[CTT]-nLuc
Purpose: Elongation reporter construct to quantify elongation of synYFP[CTT]
Depositing lab: Brian Zid. Depositing organization: University of California, San Diego (UCSD). Publication: Quantification of elongation stalls and impact on gene expression in yeast. Hou W, Harjono V, Harvey AT, Subramaniam AR, Zid BM. RNA. 2023 Dec;29(12):1928-1938. doi: 10.1261/rna.079663.123. Epub 2023 Oct 2. PubMed 37783489.
Backbone
  Vector backbone: pAG306
  Backbone manufacturer: Susan Lindquist
  Backbone size w/o insert (bp): 6656
  Vector type: Yeast Expression
  Selectable markers: URA3
Growth in bacteria
  Bacterial resistance: Ampicillin, 100 μg/mL
  Growth temperature: 37°C
  Growth strain: DH5alpha
  Copy number: Unknown
Gene/Insert
  Gene/Insert name: leuYFP[CTT]-nLuc (alt name: YFP[CTT])
  Species: Synthetic
  Insert size (bp): 714
  Promoter: TetO7
  Cloning method: Gibson Cloning
Resource information
  A portion of this plasmid was derived from a plasmid made by: nanoLuc source: Anna et al. (https://doi.org/10.1002/yea.3155), synYFP[CTT] source: Subramaniam Lab
Terms and licenses: Academic/Nonprofit Terms; Industry Terms: Not Available to Industry
Depositor comments: Please visit https://www.biorxiv.org/content/10.1101/2023.03.19.533377v1 for bioRxiv preprint.
How to cite: pAG306-pTet07-leuYFP[CTT]-nLuc was a gift from Brian Zid (Addgene plasmid # 199757 ; http://n2t.net/addgene:199757 ; RRID:Addgene_199757)
