[The description below was written by a language model from this plasmid's Addgene catalogue record and pLannotate feature annotations shown in this document.]
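Description:
pAG306-pTet07-leuYFP[CTT]-nLuc is a yeast expression plasmid built on the pAG306 backbone, about 8.9 kb in the sequenced record. It is propagated in E. coli through a high-copy ColE1/pUC-type origin with ampicillin resistance (AmpR), and also retains an f1 phage origin and pBluescript-derived lacZα/lac promoter remnants with flanking T7 and T3 promoters. Selection in Saccharomyces cerevisiae relies on the URA3 auxotrophic marker with its own promoter, which is counterselectable with 5-FOA. No yeast replication origin (2μ or CEN/ARS) appears in the feature table, which fits an integrating design, although the record does not state the integration strategy.

The plasmid carries two expression units in the same orientation. The first uses the ADH1 promoter to drive a TetR–VP16 activation domain fusion, ended by the ADH1 terminator, supplying a tetracycline-controlled transactivator. Whether it is the Tet-Off or Tet-On form is not stated. The second is the reporter: a tetracycline response element with seven tetO copies (TetO7) drives a synthetic YFP, annotated as mCitrine-like, joined to nanoLuc, the engineered Oplophorus luciferase subunit, followed by the CYC1 terminator. As the name indicates, this synYFP variant is recoded around the CTT leucine codon.

The stated purpose is an elongation reporter to quantify elongation of synYFP[CTT]. Because the luciferase lies downstream of the YFP variant, luminescence appears only after ribosomes traverse the test sequence. With inducible transcription, this should let signal onset report how the codon choice affects translation elongation in yeast.
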