Features (pLannotate 1.2.2; 26 found; start..end, strand, type, name):
    137..186     +  misc_feature   bom (fragment): basis of mobility region from pBR322
    194..409     +  promoter       URA3 promoter: S. cerevisiae URA3
    410..1213    +  CDS            URA3: orotidine-5'-phosphate decarboxylase, required for uracil biosynthesis; S. cerevisiae URA3; yeast auxotrophic marker, counterselectable with 5-fluoroorotic acid (5-FOA)
   1292..1343    +  misc_feature   bom (fragment): basis of mobility region from pBR322
   1371..1799    -  rep_origin     f1 ori (sequence partly withheld): f1 bacteriophage origin of replication; arrow indicates direction of (+) strand synthesis
   1803..1960    -  CDS            lacZα (fragment): LacZα fragment of β-galactosidase; lacZ fragment
   1963..1981    +  promoter       T7 promoter: promoter for bacteriophage T7 RNA polymerase
   2002..2033    +  promoter       GAP promoter (fragment): S. cerevisiae TDH3; promoter for glyceraldehyde-3-phosphate dehydrogenase
   2034..2430    +  promoter       ADH1 promoter: S. cerevisiae ADH1; promoter for alcohol dehydrogenase 1
   2447..3062    +  CDS            TetR (fragment): tetracycline repressor TetR; tetR from transposon Tn10; TetR binds to the tetracycline operator tetO to inhibit transcription. This inhibition can be relieved by adding tetracycline or doxycycline.
   3214..3447    +  CDS            VP16 AD: transcriptional activation domain of herpes simplex virus protein VP16 (Triezenberg et al., 1988; Cousens et al., 1989); UL48
   3471..3658    +  terminator     ADH1 terminator: S. cerevisiae ADH1; transcription terminator for the S. cerevisiae alcohol dehydrogenase 1 (ADH1) gene
   3716..3986    +  protein_bind   tetracycline response element: contains seven copies of the tetracycline operator tetO tetracycline repressor TetR
   4164..4880    +  CDS            mCitrine: mCitrine is a basic (constitutively fluorescent) yellow fluorescent protein published in 2001, derived from Aequorea victoria.
   4836..5393    +  CDS            LUCI_OPLGR (fragment): Experimental evidence at protein level: Swiss-Prot protein existence level 1. Catalytic subunit of oplophorus-luciferin 2-monooxygenase. Oxidoreductase that converts coelenterazine (the oplophorus luciferin) to coelenteramide under emission of blue light with a maximum at 454 nm. Is also active with bisdeoxycoelenterazine. From Oplophorus gracilirostris (Luminous shrimp).
   5457..5646    +  terminator     CYC1 terminator: S. cerevisiae CYC1; transcription terminator for CYC1
   5664..5683    +  misc_feature   MCS (fragment): pBluescript multiple cloning site
   5695..5713    -  promoter       T3 promoter: promoter for bacteriophage T3 RNA polymerase
   5758..5774    -  protein_bind   lac operator: The lac repressor binds to the lac operator to inhibit transcription in E. coli. This inhibition can be relieved by adding lactose or isopropyl-β-D-thiogalactopyranoside (IPTG). lac repressor encoded by lacI
   5782..5812    -  promoter       lac promoter: promoter for the E. coli lac operon
   5827..5848    -  protein_bind   CAP binding site: CAP binding activates transcription in the presence of cAMP. E. coli catabolite activator protein
   5861..5953    -  CDS            lacI (fragment): lac repressor; lacI; The lac repressor binds to the lac operator to inhibit transcription in E. coli. This inhibition can be relieved by adding lactose or isopropyl-β-D-thiogalactopyranoside (IPTG).
   6136..6724    -  rep_origin     ori: high-copy-number ColE1/pMB1/pBR322/pUC origin of replication
   6895..7755    -  CDS            AmpR: β-lactamase; bla; confers resistance to ampicillin, carbenicillin, and related antibiotics
   7756..7860    -  promoter       AmpR promoter: bla
   8865..35      +  CDS            rop (fragment) (across the origin): Rop protein, which maintains plasmids at low copy number; rop
>Addgene plasmid #199757 | pAG306-pTet07-leuYFP[CTT]-nLuc | addgene full sequence | sequence record 392214 | Addgene NGS Result
TCGCGCGTTTCGGTGATGACGGTGAAAACCTCTGACACATGCAGCTCCCGGAGACGGTCACAGCTTGTCT
GTAAGCGGATGCCGGGAGCAGACAAGCCCGTCAGGGCGCGTCAGCGGGTGTTGGCGGGTGTCGGGGCTGG
CTTAACTATGCGGCATCAGAGCAGATTGTACTGAGAGTGCACCATACCACCTTTTCAATTCATCATTTTT
TTTTTATTCTTTTTTTTGATTTCGGTTTCCTTGAAATTTTTTTGATTCGGTAATCTCCGAACAGAAGGAA
GAACGAAGGAAGGAGCACAGACTTAGATTGGTATATATACGCATATGTAGTGTTGAAGAAACATGAAATT
GCCCAGTATTCTTAACCCAACTGCACAGAACAAAAACCTGCAGGAAACGAAGATAAATCATGTCGAAAGC
TACATATAAGGAACGTGCTGCTACTCATCCTAGTCCTGTTGCTGCCAAGCTATTTAATATCATGCACGAA
AAGCAAACAAACTTGTGTGCTTCATTGGATGTTCGTACCACCAAGGAATTACTGGAGTTAGTTGAAGCAT
TAGGTCCCAAAATTTGTTTACTAAAAACACATGTGGATATCTTGACTGATTTTTCCATGGAGGGCACAGT
TAAGCCGCTAAAGGCATTATCCGCCAAGTACAATTTTTTACTCTTCGAAGACAGAAAATTTGCTGACATT
GGTAATACAGTCAAATTGCAGTACTCTGCGGGTGTATACAGAATAGCAGAATGGGCAGACATTACGAATG
CACACGGTGTGGTGGGCCCAGGTATTGTTAGCGGTTTGAAGCAGGCGGCAGAAGAAGTAACAAAGGAACC
TAGAGGCCTTTTGATGTTAGCAGAATTGTCATGCAAGGGCTCCCTATCTACTGGAGAATATACTAAGGGT
ACTGTTGACATTGCGAAGAGCGACAAAGATTTTGTTATCGGCTTTATTGCTCAAAGAGACATGGGTGGAA
GAGATGAAGGTTACGATTGGTTGATTATGACACCCGGTGTGGGTTTAGATGACAAGGGAGACGCATTGGG
TCAACAGTATAGAACCGTGGATGATGTGGTCTCTACAGGATCTGACATTATTATTGTTGGAAGAGGACTA
TTTGCAAAGGGAAGGGATGCTAAGGTAGAGGGTGAACGTTACAGAAAAGCAGGCTGGGAAGCATATTTGA
GAAGATGCGGCCAGCAAAACTAAAAAACTGTATTATAAGTAAATGCATGTATACTAAACTCACAAATTAG
AGCTTCAATTTAATTATATCAGTTATTACCCTATGCGGTGTGAAATACCGCACAGATGCGTAAGGAGAAA
ATACCGCATCAGGAAATTGTAAGCGTTAATATTTTGTTAAAATTCGCGTTAAATTTTTGTTAAATCAGCT
CATTTTTTAACCAATAGGCCGAAATCGGCAAAATCCCTTATAAATCAAAAGAATAGACCGAGATAGGGT
[37 nt withheld, positions 1470-1506]
AAAGAACGTGGACTCCAACGTCAAAGG
[49 nt withheld, positions 1534-1582]
T
[91 nt withheld, positions 1584-1674]
G
[124 nt withheld, positions 1676-1799]
CCATTCGCCATTCAGGCTGCGCAACTGTTGGGAAGGGCGATCGGTGCGGGCCTCTTCGCTATTACGCCAG
CTGGCGAAAGGGGGATGTGCTGCAAGGCGATTAAGTTGGGTAACGCCAGGGTTTTCCCAGTCACGACGTT
GTAAAACGACGGCCAGTGAATTGTAATACGACTCACTATAGGGCGAATTGGAGCTCAGTTTATCATTATC
AATACTCGCCATTTCAAAGAATACCAACTTCTTTTCTTTTTTTTTCTTTTCTCTCTCCCCCGTTGTTGTC
TCACCATATCCGCAATGACAAAAAAATGATGGAAGACACTAAAGGAAAAAATTAACGACAAAGACAGCAC
CAACAGATGTCGTTGTTCCAGAGCTGATGAGGGGTATCTCGAAGCACACGAAACTTTTTCCTTCCTTCAT
TCACGCACACTACTCTCTAATGAGCAACGGTATACGGCCTTCCTTCCAGTTACTTGAATTTGAAATAAAA
AAAAGTTTGCTGTCTTGCTATCAAGTATAAATAGACCTGCAATTATTAATCTTTTGTTTCCTCGTCATTG
TTCTCGTTCCCTTTCTTCCTTGTTTCTTTTTCTGCACAATATTTCAAGCTATACCAAGCATACAATCAAC
TATCTCATCTAGAATGCCTAGATTAGATAAAAGTAAAGTGATTAACAGCGCATTAGAGCTGCTTAATGGG
GTCGGAATCGAAGGTTTAACAACCCGTAAACTCGCCCAGAAGCTAGGTGTAGAGCAGCCTACATTGTATT
GGCATGTAAAAAATAAGCGGGCTTTGCTCGACGCCTTACCCATTGAGATGTTAGATAGGCACCATACTCA
CTTTTGCCCTTTAGAAGGGGAAAGCTGGCAAGATTTTTTACGTAATAACGCTAAAAGTTTTAGATGTGCT
TTACTAAGTCATCGCGATGGAGCAAAAGTACATTTAGGTACACGGCCTACAGAAAAACAGTATGAAACTC
TCGAAAATCAATTAGCCTTTTTATGCCAACAAGGTTTTTCACTAGAGAATGCATTATATGCACTCAGCGC
TGTGGGGCACTTTACTTTAGGTTGCGTATTGGAAGAACAAGAGCATCAAGTCGCTAAAGAAGAAAGGGAA
ACACCTACTACTGATAGTATGCCGCCATTATTACGACAAGCTATCGAATTATTTGATCGCCAAGGTGCAG
AGCCAGCCTTCTTATTCGGCCTTGAATTGATCATATGCGGATTAGAAAAACAACTTAAATGTGAAAGTGG
GTCCGCGTACAGCCGCGCGCGTACGAAAAACAATTACGGGTCTACCATCGAGGGCCTGCTCGATCTCCCG
GACGACGACGCCCCCGAAGAGGCGGGGCTGGCGGCTCCGCGCCTGTCCTTTCTCCCCGCGGGACACACGC
GCAGACTGTCGACGGCCCCCCCGACCGATGTCAGCCTGGGGGACGAGCTCCACTTAGACGGCGAGGACGT
GGCGATGGCGCATGCCGACGCGCTAGACGATTTCGATCTGGACATGTTGGGGGACGGGGATTCCCCGGGT
CCGGGATTTACCCCCCACGACTCCGCCCCCTACGGCGCTCTGGATATGGCCGACTTCGAGTTTGAGCAGA
TGTTTACCGATGCCCTTGGAATTGACGAGTACGGTGGGTAGCTCGAGCCACTTCTAAATAAGCGAATTTC
TTATGATTTATGATTTTTATTATTAAATAAGTTATAAAAAAAATAAGTGTATACAAATTTTAAAGTGACT
CTTAGGTTTTAAAACGAAAATTCTTATTCTTGAGTAACTCTTTCCTGTAGGTCAGGTTGCTTTCTCAGGT
ATAGTATGAGGTCGCTCTTATTGACCACACCTCTACCGGCAGATCCGCTAGGGATAACAGGGTAATATAG
ATCAATTCCTCGATCGAGTTTACCACTCCCTATCAGTGATAGAGAAAAGTGAAAGTCGAGTTTACCACTC
CCTATCAGTGATAGAGAAAAGTGAAAGTCGAGTTTACCACTCCCTATCAGTGATAGAGAAAAGTGAAAGT
CGAGTTTACCACTCCCTATCAGTGATAGAGAAAAGTGAAAGTCGAGTTTACCACTCCCTATCAGTGATAG
AGAAAAGTGAAAGTCGAGTTTACCACTCCCTATCAGTGATAGAGAAAAGTGAAAGTCGAGTTTACCACTC
CCTATCAGTGATAGAGAAAAGTGAAAGTCGAGCTCGGTACCCTATGGCATGCATGTGCTCTGTATGTATA
TAAAACTCTTGTTTTCTTCTTTTCTCTAAATATTCTTTCCTTATACATTAGGTCCTTTGTAGCATAAATT
ACTATACTTCTATAGACACGCAAACACAAATACACACACTAAATTACCGGATCAATTATGTCTAAGGGTG
AAGAACTTTTCACTGGTGTTGTTCCAATCCTTGTTGAACTTGACGGTGACGTTAACGGTCACAAGTTCTC
TGTTTCTGGTGAAGGTGAAGGTGACGCTACTTACGGTAAGCTTACTCTTAAGTTCATCTGTACTACTGGT
AAGCTTCCAGTTCCATGGCCAACTCTTGTTACTACTCTTGGTTACGGTCTTATGTGTTTCGCTAGATACC
CAGACCACATGAAGCAACACGACTTCTTCAAGTCTGCTATGCCAGAAGGTTACGTTCAAGAAAGAACTAT
CTTCTTCAAGGACGACGGTAACTACAAGACTAGAGCTGAAGTTAAGTTCGAAGGTGACACTCTTGTTAAC
AGAATCGAACTTAAGGGTATCGACTTCAAGGAAGACGGTAACATCCTTGGTCACAAGCTTGAATACAACT
ACAACTCTCACAACGTTTACATCATGGCTGACAAGCAAAAGAACGGTATCAAGGCTAACTTCAAGATCAG
ACACAACATCGAAGACGGTTCTGTTCAACTTGCTGACCACTACCAACAAAACACTCCAATCGGTGACGGT
CCAGTTCTTCTTCCAGACAACCACTACCTTTCTTACCAATCTAAGCTTTCTAAGGACCCAAACGAAAAGA
GAGACCACATGGTTCTTCTTGAGTTCGTTACTGCTGCTGGTATCACTCACGGTATGGACGAATTGTACAA
GATGGTTTTTACTTTAGAAGATTTTGTTGGTGATTGGCGTCAAACTGCTGGTTATAATTTAGATCAAGTT
TTAGAACAAGGTGGTGTTTCTTCTTTATTTCAAAATTTAGGTGTTTCTGTTACTCCTATTCAACGTATTG
TTTTATCTGGTGAAAATGGTTTAAAAATTGATATTCATGTTATTATTCCTTATGAAGGTTTATCTGGTGA
TCAAATGGGTCAAATTGAAAAAATTTTTAAAGTTGTTTATCCTGTTGATGATCATCATTTTAAAGTTATT
TTACATTATGGTACTTTAGTTATTGATGGTGTTACTCCTAATATGATTGATTATTTTGGTCGTCCTTATG
AAGGTATTGCTGTTTTTGATGGTAAAAAAATTACTGTTACTGGTACTTTATGGAATGGTAATAAAATTAT
TGATGAACGTTTAATTAATCCTGATGGTTCTTTATTATTTCGTGTTACTATTAATGGTGTTACTGGTTGG
CGTTTATGTGAACGTATTTTAGCTAATTCTCATGGTTTTTAAAAGCTTATTAGTTATGTCACGCTTACAT
TCACGCCCTCCCCCCACATCCGCTCTAACCGAAAAGGAAGGAGTTAGACAACCTGAAGTCTAGGTCCCTA
TTTATTTTTTTATAGTTATGTTAGTATTAAGAACGTTATTTATATTTCAAATTTTTCTTTTTTTTCTGTA
CAGACGCGTGTACGCATGTAACATTATACTGAAAACCTTGCTTGAGAAGGTTTTGGGACGCTCGAAGGCT
TTAATTTGCGGCCGTCGAGGGGGGGCCCGGTACCAGCTTTTGTTCCCTTTAGTGAGGGTTAATTTCGAGC
TTGGCGTAATCATGGTCATAGCTGTTTCCTGTGTGAAATTGTTATCCGCTCACAATTCCACACAACATAC
GAGCCGGAAGCATAAAGTGTAAAGCCTGGGGTGCCTAATGAGTGAGCTAACTCACATTAATTGCGTTGCG
CTCACTGCCCGCTTTCCAGTCGGGAAACCTGTCGTGCCAGCTGCATTAATGAATCGGCCAACGCGCGGGG
AGAGGCGGTTTGCGTATTGGGCGCTCTTCCGCTTCCTCGCTCACTGACTCGCTGCGCTCGGTCGTTCGGC
TGCGGCGAGCGGTATCAGCTCACTCAAAGGCGGTAATACGGTTATCCACAGAATCAGGGGATAACGCAGG
AAAGAACATGTGAGCAAAAGGCCAGCAAAAGGCCAGGAACCGTAAAAAGGCCGCGTTGCTGGCGTTTTTC
CATAGGCTCCGCCCCCCTGACGAGCATCACAAAAATCGACGCTCAAGTCAGAGGTGGCGAAACCCGACAG
GACTATAAAGATACCAGGCGTTTCCCCCTGGAAGCTCCCTCGTGCGCTCTCCTGTTCCGACCCTGCCGCT
TACCGGATACCTGTCCGCCTTTCTCCCTTCGGGAAGCGTGGCGCTTTCTCATAGCTCACGCTGTAGGTAT
CTCAGTTCGGTGTAGGTCGTTCGCTCCAAGCTGGGCTGTGTGCACGAACCCCCCGTTCAGCCCGACCGCT
GCGCCTTATCCGGTAACTATCGTCTTGAGTCCAACCCGGTAAGACACGACTTATCGCCACTGGCAGCAGC
CACTGGTAACAGGATTAGCAGAGCGAGGTATGTAGGCGGTGCTACAGAGTTCTTGAAGTGGTGGCCTAAC
TACGGCTACACTAGAAGAACAGTATTTGGTATCTGCGCTCTGCTGAAGCCAGTTACCTTCGGAAAAAGAG
TTGGTAGCTCTTGATCCGGCAAACAAACCACCGCTGGTAGCGGTGGTTTTTTTGTTTGCAAGCAGCAGAT
TACGCGCAGAAAAAAAGGATCTCAAGAAGATCCTTTGATCTTTTCTACGGGGTCTGACGCTCAGTGGAAC
GAAAACTCACGTTAAGGGATTTTGGTCATGAGATTATCAAAAAGGATCTTCACCTAGATCCTTTTAAATT
AAAAATGAAGTTTTAAATCAATCTAAAGTATATATGAGTAAACTTGGTCTGACAGTTACCAATGCTTAAT
CAGTGAGGCACCTATCTCAGCGATCTGTCTATTTCGTTCATCCATAGTTGCCTGACTCCCCGTCGTGTAG
ATAACTACGATACGGGAGGGCTTACCATCTGGCCCCAGTGCTGCAATGATACCGCGAGACCCACGCTCAC
CGGCTCCAGATTTATCAGCAATAAACCAGCCAGCCGGAAGGGCCGAGCGCAGAAGTGGTCCTGCAACTTT
ATCCGCCTCCATCCAGTCTATTAATTGTTGCCGGGAAGCTAGAGTAAGTAGTTCGCCAGTTAATAGTTTG
CGCAACGTTGTTGCCATTGCTACAGGCATCGTGGTGTCACGCTCGTCGTTTGGTATGGCTTCATTCAGCT
CCGGTTCCCAACGATCAAGGCGAGTTACATGATCCCCCATGTTGTGCAAAAAAGCGGTTAGCTCCTTCGG
TCCTCCGATCGTTGTCAGAAGTAAGTTGGCCGCAGTGTTATCACTCATGGTTATGGCAGCACTGCATAAT
TCTCTTACTGTCATGCCATCCGTAAGATGCTTTTCTGTGACTGGTGAGTACTCAACCAAGTCATTCTGAG
AATAGTGTATGCGGCGACCGAGTTGCTCTTGCCCGGCGTCAATACGGGATAATACCGCGCCACATAGCAG
AACTTTAAAAGTGCTCATCATTGGAAAACGTTCTTCGGGGCGAAAACTCTCAAGGATCTTACCGCTGTTG
AGATCCAGTTCGATGTAACCCACTCGTGCACCCAACTGATCTTCAGCATCTTTTACTTTCACCAGCGTTT
CTGGGTGAGCAAAAACAGGAAGGCAAAATGCCGCAAAAAAGGGAATAAGGGCGACACGGAAATGTTGAAT
ACTCATACTCTTCCTTTTTCAATATTATTGAAGCATTTATCAGGGTTATTGTCTCATGAGCGGATACATA
TTTGAATGTATTTAGAAAAATAAACAAATAGGGGTTCCGCGCACATTTCCCCGAAAAGTGCCACCTGGGG
GGTGCTAATTATGGCATTGATTGGGGCGGTAAAACATTCAAAGTCAATGAAAAGGATGCTAAATTGAATG
ATACTGAAGACATTTCATTCGCTTCTCAGATCAAAAACTTAAATCTGTCTATATGAGCTGTCCCAAAGCC
ACTTCTTACCTTTCAAGAAAACATGGACCTTGCTTTGCCACAAAATAATTGCCTGTAAGATAGTTTTTTA
TTTGCACATTGTTATTACTAACCTATGCTTTGCTACGGACGACTGCTTGGTAAAAATGCAAAAGTATTAG
GATGTCTCACAAGAAACTGCTCGTGGTGAAAATTTTCAGCCGCGACCATCCTCCCACGCCAACAAGCCCT
CTTTTGCCCATCCTTCTGGAATTCGCGGTGAAAATCAATTTGATATATAAAATTCCCTCATAATATCTAG
GAACGGGATCACATATCTCAATGAGCTAAAGCGGCCGCTTCTTCGAATGGGACCAGCTAAAGTGATCAAA
CTTCATGCAGGATGTTGGACACTTTTTCTTTCAAGAAGCTCCAAATATATAAATTTTTGCAATCTAGGAA
TTGAAATATCGTACTTCCGATTCAGAATATCTCAACTCTACTACATCTATATATGACTGTACTCGCGTTC
TTGGTAAACATCAATTAGTAGGTGTTTTTGCGAGCATATGTTGAGCTCAGAAAATATGAGCACAATCTTC
GAAACCATTGTTTTTTTGTGCAAAAGTCACCATCGGGTTTATAGTATGGACTCTTGAACGAACCATTCTG
ATCTGTATTTCTCTCATATTTACTCCATTTATTTTTTGCTGCTCTTTGCTTTACTTCAACACGATGCTTT
TCCTAAGTAATTTTTTATTTTATTCACAATGCTCCATAACTCTTCAGGCCTTAAACGACCATCCATGGCC
CCTAAGAAACCATTATTATCATGACATTAACCTATAAAAATAGGCGTATCACGAGGCCCTTTCGTC
